Addgene plasmid #213192: C5A-DuET
Purpose: The DuET construct encodes the named human GPCR engineered with a cleaved hemagglutinin signal peptide, a 5' FLAG and a 3' 1D4 epitope tag optimized for expression in mammalian cells and proteomics studies.
Depositing lab: Thomas Sakmar. Depositing organization: Rockefeller University. Publication: Multiplexed selectivity screening of anti-GPCR antibodies. Dahl L, Kotliar IB, Bendes A, Dodig-Crnkovic T, Fromm S, Elofsson A, Uhlen M, Sakmar TP, Schwenk JM. Sci Adv. 2023 May 3;9(18):eadf9297. doi: 10.1126/sciadv.adf9297. Epub 2023 May 3. PubMed 37134173.
Backbone
  Vector backbone: pcDNA 3.1 (+)
  Vector type: Mammalian Expression
Growth in bacteria
  Bacterial resistance: Ampicillin, 100 μg/mL
  Growth temperature: 37°C
  Growth strain: DH5alpha
  Copy number: High Copy
Gene/Insert
  Gene/Insert name: C5A (alt names: Complement C5a receptor 1; C5AR1, C5AR, C5R1, CD88)
  Species: H. sapiens (human)
  Entrez Gene: C5AR1 (a.k.a. C5A, C5AR, C5R1, CD88)
  Promoter: CMV, T7
  Tag / fusion protein: FLAG (N terminal on insert); 1D4 (C terminal on insert)
  Cloning method: Gibson Cloning
Terms and licenses: Academic/Nonprofit Terms; Industry Terms: Not Available to Industry
Depositor comments: Class: A, Family: Complement Peptide. Ensembl ID: ENSG00000197405, Uniprot ID: P21730
How to cite: C5A-DuET was a gift from Thomas Sakmar (Addgene plasmid # 213192 ; http://n2t.net/addgene:213192 ; RRID:Addgene_213192)
