[The description below was written by a language model from this plasmid's Addgene catalogue record and pLannotate feature annotations shown in this document.]
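Description:
C5A-DuET is a mammalian expression plasmid built on the pcDNA 3.1 (+) backbone that carries the human complement C5a receptor 1 (C5AR1, also known as CD88), a class A G protein-coupled receptor of the complement peptide family. It is propagated in E. coli as a high-copy plasmid through a ColE1/pUC-type origin and selected with ampicillin via the β-lactamase gene. An f1 origin is also present. For selection in mammalian cells, the backbone supplies a neomycin/kanamycin phosphotransferase cassette driven by the SV40 enhancer/early promoter and terminated by an SV40 polyadenylation signal. Some small annotated fragments (lacI, ble, a truncated HIV-1 LTR, bom) appear to be backbone remnants or short sequence matches rather than functional parts.

The receptor coding sequence lies downstream of the CMV immediate-early enhancer and promoter and is followed by the bovine growth hormone polyadenylation signal, giving strong constitutive expression in transfected mammalian cells. A T7 promoter between the CMV promoter and the insert allows in vitro transcription. According to the record, the DuET design adds a cleaved hemagglutinin signal peptide, which promotes membrane insertion and is removed during processing. This is followed by an N-terminal FLAG epitope, and a 1D4 epitope is placed at the C terminus. The feature table detects the FLAG sequence immediately upstream of C5AR1, but does not annotate the signal peptide or the 1D4 tag. The insert was assembled by Gibson cloning. The two tags allow capture and detection from opposite ends of the receptor, and the construct is intended for mammalian expression and proteomics work, such as the multiplexed screening of anti-GPCR antibody selectivity described in the associated publication.
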