Features (pLannotate 1.2.2; 21 found; start..end, strand, type, name):
     73..661     +  rep_origin     ori: high-copy-number ColE1/pMB1/pBR322/pUC origin of replication
    844..936     +  CDS            lacI (fragment): lac repressor; lacI; The lac repressor binds to the lac operator to inhibit transcription in E. coli. This inhibition can be relieved by adding lactose or isopropyl-β-D-thiogalactopyranoside (IPTG).
    949..970     +  protein_bind   CAP binding site: CAP binding activates transcription in the presence of cAMP. E. coli catabolite activator protein
    985..1015    +  promoter       lac promoter: promoter for the E. coli lac operon
   1023..1039    +  protein_bind   lac operator: The lac repressor binds to the lac operator to inhibit transcription in E. coli. This inhibition can be relieved by adding lactose or isopropyl-β-D-thiogalactopyranoside (IPTG). lac repressor encoded by lacI
   1112..1233    -  polyA_signal   SV40 poly(A) signal: SV40 polyadenylation signal
   1228..1386    -  CDS            ble (fragment): BLE_KLEPN - Experimental evidence at protein level: Swiss-Prot protein existence level 1. Binding protein with a strong affinity to the bleomycin family of antibiotics. Binds to CL990; an antimitotic-antibiotic compound. From Klebsiella pneumoniae.
   1410..2201    -  CDS            neo: KKA2_KLEPN - Also known as kan, nptII. Experimental evidence at protein level: Swiss-Prot protein existence level 1. Resistance to kanamycin, neomycin, paromomycin, ribostamycin, butirosin and gentamicin B. From Klebsiella pneumoniae.
   2268..2597    -  promoter       SV40 promoter: SV40 enhancer and early promoter
   2611..3039    -  rep_origin     f1 ori (sequence partly withheld): f1 bacteriophage origin of replication; arrow indicates direction of (+) strand synthesis
   3060..3081    -  promoter       SV40 promoter (fragment): SV40 enhancer and early promoter
   3085..3309    -  polyA_signal   bGH poly(A) signal: bovine growth hormone polyadenylation signal
   3440..4489    -  CDS            C5AR1: C5AR1_HUMAN - Also known as C5AR, C5R1. Experimental evidence at protein level: Swiss-Prot protein existence level 1. Receptor for the chemotactic and inflammatory peptide anaphylatoxin C5a (PubMed:1847994, PubMed:8182049, PubMed:7622471, PubMed:9553099, PubMed:10636859, PubMed:15153520, PubMed:29300009). The ligand interacts with at least two sites on the receptor: a high- affinity site on the extracellular N-terminus, and a second site in the transmembrane region which activates downstream signaling events (PubMed:8182049, PubMed:7622471, PubMed:9553099). Receptor activation stimulates chemo
   4502..4522    -  CDS            3xFLAG (fragment): three tandem FLAG® epitope tags
   4615..4633    -  promoter       T7 promoter: promoter for bacteriophage T7 RNA polymerase
   4649..4682    -  LTR            5' LTR (truncated) (fragment): truncated 5' long terminal repeat (LTR) from HIV-1
   4678..4881    -  promoter       CMV promoter: human cytomegalovirus (CMV) immediate early promoter
   4882..5261    -  enhancer       CMV enhancer: human cytomegalovirus immediate early enhancer
   5416..5468    +  misc_feature   bom (fragment): basis of mobility region from pBR322
   5527..5631    +  promoter       AmpR promoter: bla
   5632..6492    +  CDS            AmpR: β-lactamase; bla; confers resistance to ampicillin, carbenicillin, and related antibiotics
>Addgene plasmid #213192 | C5A-DuET | addgene full sequence | sequence record 430757 | Addgene NGS Result
GACCAAAATCCCTTAACGTGAGTTTTCGTTCCACTGAGCGTCAGACCCCGTAGAAAAGATCAAAGGATCT
TCTTGAGATCCTTTTTTTCTGCGCGTAATCTGCTGCTTGCAAACAAAAAAACCACCGCTACCAGCGGTGG
TTTGTTTGCCGGATCAAGAGCTACCAACTCTTTTTCCGAAGGTAACTGGCTTCAGCAGAGCGCAGATACC
AAATACCGTTCTTCTAGTGTAGCCGTAGTTAGGCCACCACTTCAAGAACTCTGTAGCACCGCCTACATAC
CTCGCTCTGCTAATCCTGTTACCAGTGGCTGCTGCCAGTGGCGATAAGTCGTGTCTTACCGGGTTGGACT
CAAGACGATAGTTACCGGATAAGGCGCAGCGGTCGGGCTGAACGGGGGGTTCGTGCACACAGCCCAGCTT
GGAGCGAACGACCTACACCGAACTGAGATACCTACAGCGTGAGCTATGAGAAAGCGCCACGCTTCCCGAA
GGGAGAAAGGCGGACAGGTATCCGGTAAGCGGCAGGGTCGGAACAGGAGAGCGCACGAGGGAGCTTCCAG
GGGGAAACGCCTGGTATCTTTATAGTCCTGTCGGGTTTCGCCACCTCTGACTTGAGCGTCGATTTTTGTG
ATGCTCGTCAGGGGGGCGGAGCCTATGGAAAAACGCCAGCAACGCGGCCTTTTTACGGTTCCTGGCCTTT
TGCTGGCCTTTTGCTCACATGTTCTTTCCTGCGTTATCCCCTGATTCTGTGGATAACCGTATTACCGCCT
TTGAGTGAGCTGATACCGCTCGCCGCAGCCGAACGACCGAGCGCAGCGAGTCAGTGAGCGAGGAAGCGGA
AGAGCGCCCAATACGCAAACCGCCTCTCCCCGCGCGTTGGCCGATTCATTAATGCAGCTGGCACGACAGG
TTTCCCGACTGGAAAGCGGGCAGTGAGCGCAACGCAATTAATGTGAGTTAGCTCACTCATTAGGCACCCC
AGGCTTTACACTTTATGCTTCCGGCTCGTATGTTGTGTGGAATTGTGAGCGGATAACAATTTCACACAGG
AAACAGCTATGACCATGATTACGCCAAGCTCTAGCTAGAGGTCGACGGTATACAGACATGATAAGATACA
TTGATGAGTTTGGACAAACCACAACTAGAATGCAGTGAAAAAAATGCTTTATTTGTGAAATTTGTGATGC
TATTGCTTTATTTGTAACCATTATAAGCTGCAATAAACAAGTTGGGGTGGGCGAAGAACTCCAGCATGAG
ATCCCCGCGCTGGAGGATCATCCAGCCGGCGTCCCGGAAAACGATTCCGAAGCCCAACCTTTCATAGAAG
GCGGCGGTGGAATCGAAATCTCGTGATGGCAGGTTGGGCGTCGCTTGGTCGGTCATTTCGAACCCCAGAG
TCCCGCTCAGAAGAACTCGTCAAGAAGGCGATAGAAGGCGATGCGCTGCGAATCGGGAGCGGCGATACCG
TAAAGCACGAGGAAGCGGTCAGCCCATTCGCCGCCAAGCTCTTCAGCAATATCACGGGTAGCCAACGCTA
TGTCCTGATAGCGGTCCGCCACACCCAGCCGGCCACAGTCGATGAATCCAGAAAAGCGGCCATTTTCCAC
CATGATATTCGGCAAGCAGGCATCGCCATGGGTCACGACGAGATCCTCGCCGTCGGGCATGCGCGCCTTG
AGCCTGGCGAACAGTTCGGCTGGCGCGAGCCCCTGATGCTCTTCGTCCAGATCATCCTGATCGACAAGAC
CGGCTTCCATCCGAGTACGTGCTCGCTCGATGCGATGTTTCGCTTGGTGGTCGAATGGGCAGGTAGCCGG
ATCAAGCGTATGCAGCCGCCGCATTGCATCAGCCATGATGGATACTTTCTCGGCAGGAGCAAGGTGAGAT
GACAGGAGATCCTGCCCCGGCACTTCGCCCAATAGCAGCCAGTCCCTTCCCGCTTCAGTGACAACGTCGA
GCACAGCTGCGCAAGGAACGCCCGTCGTGGCCAGCCACGATAGCCGCGCTGCCTCGTCCTGCAGTTCATT
CAGGGCACCGGACAGGTCGGTCTTGACAAAAAGAACCGGGCGCCCCTGCGCTGACAGCCGGAACACGGCG
GCATCAGAGCAGCCGATTGTCTGTTGTGCCCAGTCATAGCCGAATAGCCTCTCCACCCAAGCGGCCGGAG
AACCTGCGTGCAATCCATCTTGTTCAATCATGCGAAACGATCCTCATCCTGTCTCTTGATCAGATCCGAA
AATGGATATACAAGCTCCCGGGAGCTTTTTGCAAAAGCCTAGGCCTCCAAAAAAGCCTCCTCACTACTTC
TGGAATAGCTCAGAGGCAGAGGCGGCCTCGGCCTCTGCATAAATAAAAAAAATTAGTCAGCCATGGGGCG
GAGAATGGGCGGAACTGGGCGGAGTTAGGGGCGGGATGGGCGGAGTTAGGGGCGGGACTATGGTTGCTGA
CTAATTGAGATGCATGCTTTGCATACTTCTGCCTGCTGGGGAGCCTGGGGACTTTCCACACCTGGTTGCT
GACTAATTGAGATGCATGCTTTGCATACTTCTGCCTGCTGGGGAGCCTGGGGACTTTCCACACCCTAACT
GACACACATTCCACAGAATTAATTCGCGTTAAATTTTTGTTAAATCAGCTCATTTTTTAACCAATAGGCC
GAAATCGGCAAAATCCCTTATAAATCAAAAGAATAGACCGAGATAGGGT
[37 nt withheld, positions 2710-2746]
AAAGAACGTGGACTCCAACGTCAAAGG
[49 nt withheld, positions 2774-2822]
T
[91 nt withheld, positions 2824-2914]
G
[124 nt withheld, positions 2916-3039]
GGGGATACCCCCTAGAGCCCCAGCTGGTTCTTTCCGCCTCAGAAGCCATAGAGCCCACCGCATCCCCAGC
ATGCCTGCTATTGTCTTCCCAATCCTCCCCCTTGCTGTCCTGCCCCACCCCACCCCCCAGAATAGAATGA
CACCTACTCAGACAATGCGATGCAATTTCCTCATTTTATTAGGAAAGGACAGTGGGAGTGGCACCTTCCA
GGGTCAAGGAAGGCACGGGGGAGGGGCAAACAACAGATGGCTGGCAACTAGAAGGCACAGTCGAGGCTGA
TCAGCGGGTTTAAACGGGCCCTCTAGACTCGAGTTAGGCAGGGGCCACCTGAGAAGTCTCGGTCTTAGAC
ACGGTGGTGCTGGCCTCATCGAATTCACCGGTGCGTCCACCGGTATCGATCACAGCCTGTGTTTTCTGTG
CCATAGTGTCGACTGTAGAGCGCGTGAAAGATTTACTCTCCCTCACCACACTCTCCTCTGTAAGCACGTT
GCGCAGCAAAGAGGGCAAGGATTTCCGGAGTCTGCCCTGAAACCCTTGCCCAGCAACAACGTAAATGATA
GGATTGATACAGCAGTTTATATAGGCGAAACTCACACAAAGGCTGTCCAACTTATTCAACAACAGGAAGG
TTGGGGAGCTGGGCTCCAAAAAGGACATCATAATACCAGTCACCTGATAAGGCAGCCAAAATATAAAGAA
GCTTGCCACGACGGCTACTACCACTTTCAGTGTCTTTGTGCTCCGGGTAGCTCTCCTTGACCAGGTTCTC
AGCAATATAAATGTGTAACAAATTGTGAGCGTCAGCAAGGGCCACAAAAAGCCAAGCACGAGCCGCACGA
TTGCCACAGCCCTCTCTCTCCGCTTGTCATGGCTGTAGTCCACACCGCAAAGCACCTTTGGTGGGAAGTA
TTCCTCCCTAACAACTCTGTAAAGGAATGACGGGATAGTGAGGAGCAATGCCAGACCCCATGCGACCGCG
CATGCAATCCAGGCGAGGCCCGCCCCCCGGAAATTTTGGCACCAAATGGGCTTGAACACCAAGAGAAACC
TGTCCGCGCTAATGGTTGCGAGAAGGAGTATTGACGCGTACATGTTGAGCAGAATCAGAGAGGGCAGGAT
ACTACAGGCGGCTCCTCCAAAGGGCCAATGGTGGTGCTGCACAATAGATGTGAACAGGATGGGCAAGGCA
AGACAGGACAGAAAGTCGGCCACTGCGAGATTCAGAAACCAAATTGCGTTGATGGTCCGTTTAGCTTCAA
ATGCTGTAACCCACACGACCAAGGCGTTTCCCAGCACCCCAACCAGGAACACCACGGCGAAAATGACCAA
TGCCAAGATATCGGGAACCCTCAGCGTGTTGCTTGTCTTATCGACAGGGGTATTAAGGTCGAGGGTGTCC
TTATCGTCATAGTGCCCGTAATCAGGGGTAGTATAGTTAAATGAATTCATATCGATGCTGGCGTCATCAT
CGTCCTTGTAGTCGGCGAATACCAGGCAGAAGATGTAGCTCAGGGCGATGATCGTCTTCATGGTGGCGCT
AAGCTTAAGTTTAAACGCTAGCCAGCTTGGGTCTCCCTATAGTGAGTCGTATTAATTTCGATAAGCCAGT
AAGCAGTGGGTTCTCTAGTTAGCCAGAGAGCTCTGCTTATATAGACCTCCCACCGTACACGCCTACCGCC
CATTTGCGTCAATGGGGCGGAGTTGTTACGACATTTTGGAAAGTCCCGTTGATTTTGGTGCCAAAACAAA
CTCCCATTGACGTCAATGGGGTGGAGACTTGGAAATCCCCGTGAGTCAAACCGCTATCCACGCCCATTGA
TGTACTGCCAAAACCGCATCACCATGGTAATAGCGATGACTAATACGTAGATGTACTGCCAAGTAGGAAA
GTCCCATAAGGTCATGTACTGGGCATAATGCCAGGCGGGCCATTTACCGTCATTGACGTCAATAGGGGGC
GTACTTGGCATATGATACACTTGATGTACTGCCAAGTGGGCAGTTTACCGTAAATACTCCACCCATTGAC
GTCAATGGAAAGTCCCTATTGGCGTTACTATGGGAACATACGTCATTATTGACGTCAATGGGCGGGGGTC
GTTGGGCGGTCAGCCAGGCGGGCCATTTACCGTAAGTTATGTAACGCGGAACTCCATATATGGGCTATGA
ACTAATGACCCCGTAATTGATTACTATTAATAACTAGTCAATAATCAATGTCAACGCGTATATCTGGCCC
GTACATCGCGAAGCAGCGCAAAACGCCTAACCCTAAGCAGATTCTTCATGCAAATGTCGGTCAAGCCTTG
CCTTGTTGTAGCTTAAATTTTGCTCGCGCACTACTCAGCGACCTCCAACACACAAGCAGGGAGCAGATAC
TGGCTTAACTATGCGGCATCAGAGCAGATTGTACTGAGAGTGCACCATAGGGGATCGGGAGATCTCCCGA
TCCGTCGACGTCAGGTGGCACTTTTCGGGGAAATGTGCGCGGAACCCCTATTTGTTTATTTTTCTAAATA
CATTCAAATATGTATCCGCTCATGAGACAATAACCCTGATAAATGCTTCAATAATATTGAAAAAGGAAGA
GTATGAGTATTCAACATTTCCGTGTCGCCCTTATTCCCTTTTTTGCGGCATTTTGCCTTCCTGTTTTTGC
TCACCCAGAAACGCTGGTGAAAGTAAAAGATGCTGAAGATCAGTTGGGTGCACGAGTGGGTTACATCGAA
CTGGATCTCAACAGCGGTAAGATCCTTGAGAGTTTTCGCCCCGAAGAACGTTTTCCAATGATGAGCACTT
TTAAAGTTCTGCTATGTGGCGCGGTATTATCCCGTATTGACGCCGGGCAAGAGCAACTCGGTCGCCGCAT
ACACTATTCTCAGAATGACTTGGTTGAGTACTCACCAGTCACAGAAAAGCATCTTACGGATGGCATGACA
GTAAGAGAATTATGCAGTGCTGCCATAACCATGAGTGATAACACTGCGGCCAACTTACTTCTGACAACGA
TCGGAGGACCGAAGGAGCTAACCGCTTTTTTGCACAACATGGGGGATCATGTAACTCGCCTTGATCGTTG
GGAACCGGAGCTGAATGAAGCCATACCAAACGACGAGCGTGACACCACGATGCCTGTAGCAATGGCAACA
ACGTTGCGCAAACTATTAACTGGCGAACTACTTACTCTAGCTTCCCGGCAACAATTAATAGACTGGATGG
AGGCGGATAAAGTTGCAGGACCACTTCTGCGCTCGGCCCTTCCGGCTGGCTGGTTTATTGCTGATAAATC
TGGAGCCGGTGAGCGTGGGTCTCGCGGTATCATTGCAGCACTGGGGCCAGATGGTAAGCCCTCCCGTATC
GTAGTTATCTACACGACGGGGAGTCAGGCAACTATGGATGAACGAAATAGACAGATCGCTGAGATAGGTG
CCTCACTGATTAAGCATTGGTAACTGTCAGACCAAGTTTACTCATATATACTTTAGATTGATTTAAAACT
TCATTTTTAATTTAAAAGGATCTAGGTGAAGATCCTTTTTGATAATCTCAT
